>Addgene plasmid #113994 | pOGG031 | addgene full sequence | sequence record 223385 | Addgene NGS Result
TCTCAGGAGGCGCCCAATACGCAAACCGCCTCTCCCCGCGCGTTGGCCGATTCATTAATGCAGCTGGCAC
GACAGGTTTCCCGACTGGAAAGCGGGCAGTGAGCGCAACGCAATTAATGTGAGTTAGCTCACTCATTAGG
CACCCCAGGCTTTACACTTTATGCTTCCGGCTCGTATGTTGTGTGGAATTGTGAGCGGATAACAATTTCA
CACAGGAAACAGCTATGACCATGATTACGCCAAGCTTGGAGGAAGAACAAATGTGAGACCACGAAGTGGC
TCTTCAGTGGACGAAAGGGCCTCGTGATACGCCTATTTTTATAGGTTAATGTCATGATAATAATGGTTTC
TTAGACGTCAGGTGGCACTTTTCGGGGAAATGTGCGCGGAACCCCTATTTGTTTATTTTTCTAAATACAT
TCAAATATGTATCCGCTCATGAGACAATAACCCTGATAAATGCTTCAATAATATTGAAAAAGGAAGAGTA
TGCGCTCACGCAACTGGTCCAGAACCTTGACCGAACGCAGCGGTGGTAACGGCGCAGTGGCGGTTTTCAT
GGCTTGTTATGACTGTTTTTTTTTGGGGTACAGTCTATGCCTCGGGCATCCAAGCAGCAAGCGCGTTACG
CCGTGGGTCGATGTTTGATGTTATGGAGCAGCAACGATGTTACGCAGCAGGGCAGTCGCCCTAAAACAAA
GTTAAACATCATGAGGGAAGCGGTGATCGCCGAAGTATCGACTCAACTATCAGAGGTAGTTGGCGTCATC
GAGCGCCATCTCGAACCGACGTTGCTGGCCGTACATTTGTACGGCTCCGCAGTGGATGGCGGCCTGAAGC
CACACAGCGATATTGATTTGCTGGTTACGGTGACCGTAAGGCTTGATGAAACAACGCGGCGAGCTTTGAT
CAACGACCTTTTGGAAACTTCGGCTTCCCCTGGAGAGAGCGAGATTCTCCGCGCTGTAGAAGTCACCATT
GTTGTGCACGACGACATCATTCCGTGGCGTTATCCAGCTAAGCGCGAACTGCAATTTGGAGAATGGCAGC
GCAATGACATTCTTGCAGGTATCTTCGAGCCAGCCACGATCGACATTGATCTGGCTATCTTGCTGACAAA
AGCAAGAGAACATAGCGTTGCCTTGGTAGGTCCAGCGGCGGAGGAACTCTTTGATCCGGTTCCTGAACAG
GATCTATTTGAGGCGCTAAATGAAACCTTAACGCTATGGAACTCGCCGCCCGACTGGGCTGGCGATGAGC
GAAATGTAGTGCTTACGTTGTCCCGCATTTGGTACAGCGCAGTAACCGGCAAAATCGCGCCGAAGGATGT
CGCTGCCGACTGGGCAATGGAGCGCCTGCCGGCCCAGTATCAGCCCGTCATACTTGAAGCTAGACAGGCT
TATCTTGGACAAGAAGAAGATCGCTTGGCCTCGCGCGCAGATCAGTTGGAAGAATTTGTCCATTACGTAA
AAGGCGAGATCACCAAGGTAGTCGGCAAATAACTGTCAGACCAAGTTTACTCATATATACTTTAGATTGA
TTTAAAACTTCATTTTTAATTTAAAAGGATCTAGGTGAAGATCCTTTTTGATAATCTCATGACCAAAATC
CCTTAACGTGAGTTTTCGTTCCACTGAGCGTCAGACCCCGTAGAAAAGATCAAAGGATCTTCTTGAGATC
CTTTTTTTCTGCGCGTAATCTGCTGCTTGCAAACAAAAAAACCACCGCTACCAGCGGTGGTTTGTTTGCC
GGATCAAGAGCTACCAACTCTTTTTCCGAAGGTAACTGGCTTCAGCAGAGCGCAGATACCAAATACTGTT
CTTCTAGTGTAGCCGTAGTTAGGCCACCACTTCAAGAACTCTGTAGCACCGCCTACATACCTCGCTCTGC
TAATCCTGTTACCAGTGGCTGCTGCCAGTGGCGATAAGTCGTGTCTTACCGGGTTGGACTCAAGACGATA
GTTACCGGATAAGGCGCAGCGGTCGGGCTGAACGGGGGGTTCGTGCACACAGCCCAGCTTGGAGCGAACG
ACCTACACCGAACTGAGATACCTACAGCGTGAGCTATGAGAAAGCGCCACGCTTCCCGAAGGGAGAAAGG
CGGACAGGTATCCGGTAAGCGGCAGGGTCGGAACAGGAGAGCGCACGAGGGAGCTTCCAGGGGGAAACGC
CTGGTATCTTTATAGTCCTGTCGGGTTTCGCCACCTCTGACTTGAGCGTCGATTTTTGTGATGCTCGTCA
GGGGGGCGGAGCCTATGGAAAAACGCCAGCAACGCGGCCTTTTTACGGTTCCTGGCCTTTTGCTGGCCTT
TTGCTCACATGTTCTTTCCTGCGTTATCCCCTGATTCTGTGGATAACCGTATTACCGCCTTTGAGTGAGC
TGATACCGCTCGCCGCAGCCGAACGACCGAGCGCAGCGAGTCAGTGAGCGAGGAAGCGGAAGAGCGCCCA
ATACGCAAACCGCCTCTCCCCGCGCGTTGGCCGATTCATTAATCACTCTGTGG
Features (pLannotate 1.2.2; 10 found; start..end, strand, type, name):
      9..102     +  CDS            lacI (fragment): lac repressor; lacI; The lac repressor binds to the lac operator to inhibit transcription in E. coli. This inhibition can be relieved by adding lactose or isopropyl-β-D-thiogalactopyranoside (IPTG).
    115..136     +  protein_bind   CAP binding site: CAP binding activates transcription in the presence of cAMP. E. coli catabolite activator protein
    151..181     +  promoter       lac promoter: promoter for the E. coli lac operon
    189..205     +  protein_bind   lac operator: The lac repressor binds to the lac operator to inhibit transcription in E. coli. This inhibition can be relieved by adding lactose or isopropyl-β-D-thiogalactopyranoside (IPTG). lac repressor encoded by lacI
    385..489     +  promoter       AmpR promoter: bla
    480..560     -  CDS            int (fragment): INT2_ECOLX - Protein inferred from homology: Swiss-Prot protein existence level 3. Putative integrase believed to be involved in the insertion of antibiotic resistance genes into plasmids and transposons. From Escherichia coli.
    648..704     +  CDS            GmR (fragment): gentamycin acetyltransferase; aacC1; confers resistance to gentamycin
    711..1499    +  CDS            aadA: S3AD_ECOLX - Experimental evidence at protein level: Swiss-Prot protein existence level 1. Mediates bacterial resistance to the antibiotics streptomycin and spectinomycin. From Escherichia coli.
   1673..2261    +  rep_origin     ori: high-copy-number ColE1/pMB1/pBR322/pUC origin of replication
   2444..2493    +  CDS            lacI (fragment): lac repressor; lacI; The lac repressor binds to the lac operator to inhibit transcription in E. coli. This inhibition can be relieved by adding lactose or isopropyl-β-D-thiogalactopyranoside (IPTG).
