[The description below was written by a language model from this plasmid's Addgene catalogue record and pLannotate feature annotations shown in this document.]
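Description:
pOGG031 is a small (about 2.5 kb) Level 0 part plasmid from a modular Golden Gate assembly system for building bacterial expression vectors. It carries an IPTG-inducible promoter as a reusable module, listed under the backbone name pL0M-PU-pLac. According to the depositor comments, the backbone is a commercial carrier used for synthesised parts. It replicates in E. coli from a high-copy ColE1/pUC-type origin and is selected with spectinomycin through an aadA gene, which also confers streptomycin resistance. The feature table places an AmpR (bla) promoter upstream of aadA, together with short integrase and gentamicin acetyltransferase fragments. These fragments look like remnants of the integron-type cassette from which the marker derives rather than functional genes.

The payload is a synthetic copy of the lac regulatory region: a CAP binding site, the lac promoter and the lac operator in their native order. It is flanked by two short lacI fragments that span the plasmid's numbering origin. Only fragments of lacI are annotated, so no full-length repressor gene is detected on this plasmid. Repression at the operator, and its relief by IPTG, would therefore depend on Lac repressor supplied by the host or by another module. The CAP site suggests that the promoter may also respond to catabolite (cAMP-dependent) control.

The insert is recorded as domesticated for Golden Gate cloning, which generally means internal type IIS restriction sites have been removed. The specific enzymes and fusion overhangs are not given in the record. The plasmid is not an expression vector on its own. It serves as a donor of the promoter part, to be combined with coding sequence and terminator modules in higher-level assemblies for inducible expression in bacteria.
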