Addgene plasmid #113994: pOGG031
Purpose: Level 0 module. IPTG promoter for inducible expression
Depositing lab: Philip Poole. Depositing organization: University of Oxford. Publication: A Bacterial Expression Vector Archive (BEVA) for Flexible Modular Assembly of Golden Gate-Compatible Vectors. Geddes BA, Mendoza-Suarez MA, Poole PS. Front Microbiol. 2019 Jan 14;9:3345. doi: 10.3389/fmicb.2018.03345. eCollection 2018. PubMed 30692983.
Backbone
  Vector backbone: pL0M-PU-pLac
  Vector type: Bacterial Expression
Growth in bacteria
  Bacterial resistance: Spectinomycin, 50 μg/mL
  Growth temperature: 37°C
  Growth strain: DH5alpha
  Copy number: High Copy
Gene/Insert
  Gene/Insert name: IPTG-inducible promoter
  Species: Synthetic
  Mutation: Domesticated for Golden Gate cloning
  Cloning method: Unknown
Terms and licenses: Academic/Nonprofit Terms; Industry Terms: Not Available to Industry
Depositor comments: pL0M-PU-pLac. Backbone from Invitrogen for synthesised parts. Please visit https://www.biorxiv.org/content/early/2018/08/16/392423 for bioRxiv preprint.
How to cite: pOGG031 was a gift from Philip Poole (Addgene plasmid # 113994 ; http://n2t.net/addgene:113994 ; RRID:Addgene_113994)
